>Addgene plasmid #22382 | SRS-MTBD(26/19)ux, dimer, no myc | depositor full sequence | sequence record 10291 | Author sequence
TGGCGAATGGG
[124 nt withheld, positions 12-135]
C
[91 nt withheld, positions 137-227]
A
[49 nt withheld, positions 229-277]
CCTTTGACGTTGGAGTCCACGTTCTTT
[37 nt withheld, positions 305-341]
ACCCTATCTCGGTCTATTCTTTTGATTTATAAGGGATTTTGCCGATTTCGGCCTATTGGTTAAAAAATGA
GCTGATTTAACAAAAATTTAACGCGAATTTTAACAAAATATTAACGTTTACAATTTCAGGTGGCACTTTT
CGGGGAAATGTGCGCGGAACCCCTATTTGTTTATTTTTCTAAATACATTCAAATATGTATCCGCTCATGA
ATTAATTCTTAGAAAAACTCATCGAGCATCAAATGAAACTGCAATTTATTCATATCAGGATTATCAATAC
CATATTTTTGAAAAAGCCGTTTCTGTAATGAAGGAGAAAACTCACCGAGGCAGTTCCATAGGATGGCAAG
ATCCTGGTATCGGTCTGCGATTCCGACTCGTCCAACATCAATACAACCTATTAATTTCCCCTCGTCAAAA
ATAAGGTTATCAAGTGAGAAATCACCATGAGTGACGACTGAATCCGGTGAGAATGGCAAAAGTTTATGCA
TTTCTTTCCAGACTTGTTCAACAGGCCAGCCATTACGCTCGTCATCAAAATCACTCGCATCAACCAAACC
GTTATTCATTCGTGATTGCGCCTGAGCGAGACGAAATACGCGATCGCTGTTAAAAGGACAATTACAAACA
GGAATCGAATGCAACCGGCGCAGGAACACTGCCAGCGCATCAACAATATTTTCACCTGAATCAGGATATT
CTTCTAATACCTGGAATGCTGTTTTCCCGGGGATCGCAGTGGTGAGTAACCATGCATCATCAGGAGTACG
GATAAAATGCTTGATGGTCGGAAGAGGCATAAATTCCGTCAGCCAGTTTAGTCTGACCATCTCATCTGTA
ACATCATTGGCAACGCTACCTTTGCCATGTTTCAGAAACAACTCTGGCGCATCGGGCTTCCCATACAATC
GATAGATTGTCGCACCTGATTGCCCGACATTATCGCGAGCCCATTTATACCCATATAAATCAGCATCCAT
GTTGGAATTTAATCGCGGCCTAGAGCAAGACGTTTCCCGTTGAATATGGCTCATAACACCCCTTGTATTA
CTGTTTATGTAAGCAGACAGTTTTATTGTTCATGACCAAAATCCCTTAACGTGAGTTTTCGTTCCACTGA
GCGTCAGACCCCGTAGAAAAGATCAAAGGATCTTCTTGAGATCCTTTTTTTCTGCGCGTAATCTGCTGCT
TGCAAACAAAAAAACCACCGCTACCAGCGGTGGTTTGTTTGCCGGATCAAGAGCTACCAACTCTTTTTCC
GAAGGTAACTGGCTTCAGCAGAGCGCAGATACCAAATACTGTCCTTCTAGTGTAGCCGTAGTTAGGCCAC
CACTTCAAGAACTCTGTAGCACCGCCTACATACCTCGCTCTGCTAATCCTGTTACCAGTGGCTGCTGCCA
GTGGCGATAAGTCGTGTCTTACCGGGTTGGACTCAAGACGATAGTTACCGGATAAGGCGCAGCGGTCGGG
CTGAACGGGGGGTTCGTGCACACAGCCCAGCTTGGAGCGAACGACCTACACCGAACTGAGATACCTACAG
CGTGAGCTATGAGAAAGCGCCACGCTTCCCGAAGGGAGAAAGGCGGACAGGTATCCGGTAAGCGGCAGGG
TCGGAACAGGAGAGCGCACGAGGGAGCTTCCAGGGGGAAACGCCTGGTATCTTTATAGTCCTGTCGGGTT
TCGCCACCTCTGACTTGAGCGTCGATTTTTGTGATGCTCGTCAGGGGGGCGGAGCCTATGGAAAAACGCC
AGCAACGCGGCCTTTTTACGGTTCCTGGCCTTTTGCTGGCCTTTTGCTCACATGTTCTTTCCTGCGTTAT
CCCCTGATTCTGTGGATAACCGTATTACCGCCTTTGAGTGAGCTGATACCGCTCGCCGCAGCCGAACGAC
CGAGCGCAGCGAGTCAGTGAGCGAGGAAGCGGAAGAGCGCCTGATGCGGTATTTTCTCCTTACGCATCTG
TGCGGTATTTCACACCGCATATATGGTGCACTCTCAGTACAATCTGCTCTGATGCCGCATAGTTAAGCCA
GTATACACTCCGCTATCGCTACGTGACTGGGTCATGGCTGCGCCCCGACACCCGCCAACACCCGCTGACG
CGCCCTGACGGGCTTGTCTGCTCCCGGCATCCGCTTACAGACAAGCTGTGACCGTCTCCGGGAGCTGCAT
GTGTCAGAGGTTTTCACCGTCATCACCGAAACGCGCGAGGCAGCTGCGGTAAAGCTCATCAGCGTGGTCG
TGAAGCGATTCACAGATGTCTGCCTGTTCATCCGCGTCCAGCTCGTTGAGTTTCTCCAGAAGCGTTAATG
TCTGGCTTCTGATAAAGCGGGCCATGTTAAGGGCGGTTTTTTCCTGTTTGGTCACTGATGCCTCCGTGTA
AGGGGGATTTCTGTTCATGGGGGTAATGATACCGATGAAACGAGAGAGGATGCTCACGATACGGGTTACT
GATGATGAACATGCCCGGTTACTGGAACGTTGTGAGGGTAAACAACTGGCGGTATGGATGCGGCGGGACC
AGAGAAAAATCACTCAGGGTCAATGCCAGCGCTTCGTTAATACAGATGTAGGTGTTCCACAGGGTAGCCA
GCAGCATCCTGCGATGCAGATCCGGAACATAATGGTGCAGGGCGCTGACTTCCGCGTTTCCAGACTTTAC
GAAACACGGAAACCGAAGACCATTCATGTTGTTGCTCAGGTCGCAGACGTTTTGCAGCAGCAGTCGCTTC
ACGTTCGCTCGCGTATCGGTGATTCATTCTGCTAACCAGTAAGGCAACCCCGCCAGCCTAGCCGGGTCCT
CAACGACAGGAGCACGATCATGCTAGTCATGCCCCGCGCCCACCGGAAGGAGCTGACTGGGTTGAAGGCT
CTCAAGGGCATCGGTCGAGATCCCGGTGCCTAATGAGTGAGCTAACTTACATTAATTGCGTTGCGCTCAC
TGCCCGCTTTCCAGTCGGGAAACCTGTCGTGCCAGCTGCATTAATGAATCGGCCAACGCGCGGGGAGAGG
CGGTTTGCGTATTGGGCGCCAGGGTGGTTTTTCTTTTCACCAGTGAGACGGGCAACAGCTGATTGCCCTT
CACCGCCTGGCCCTGAGAGAGTTGCAGCAAGCGGTCCACGCTGGTTTGCCCCAGCAGGCGAAAATCCTGT
TTGATGGTGGTTAACGGCGGGATATAACATGAGCTGTCTTCGGTATCGTCGTATCCCACTACCGAGATGT
CCGCACCAACGCGCAGCCCGGACTCGGTAATGGCGCGCATTGCGCCCAGCGCCATCTGATCGTTGGCAAC
CAGCATCGCAGTGGGAACGATGCCCTCATTCAGCATTTGCATGGTTTGTTGAAAACCGGACATGGCACTC
CAGTCGCCTTCCCGTTCCGCTATCGGCTGAATTTGATTGCGAGTGAGATATTTATGCCAGCCAGCCAGAC
GCAGACGCGCCGAGACAGAACTTAATGGGCCCGCTAACAGCGCGATTTGCTGGTGACCCAATGCGACCAG
ATGCTCCACGCCCAGTCGCGTACCGTCTTCATGGGAGAAAATAATACTGTTGATGGGTGTCTGGTCAGAG
ACATCAAGAAATAACGCCGGAACATTAGTGCAGGCAGCTTCCACAGCAATGGCATCCTGGTCATCCAGCG
GATAGTTAATGATCAGCCCACTGACGCGTTGCGCGAGAAGATTGTGCACCGCCGCTTTACAGGCTTCGAC
GCCGCTTCGTTCTACCATCGACACCACCACGCTGGCACCCAGTTGATCGGCGCGAGATTTAATCGCCGCG
ACAATTTGCGACGGCGCGTGCAGGGCCAGACTGGAGGTGGCAACGCCAATCAGCAACGACTGTTTGCCCG
CCAGTTGTTGTGCCACGCGGTTGGGAATGTAATTCAGCTCCGCCATCGCCGCTTCCACTTTTTCCCGCGT
TTTCGCAGAAACGTGGCTGGCCTGGTTCACCACGCGGGAAACGGTCTGATAAGAGACACCGGCATACTCT
GCGACATCGTATAACGTTACTGGTTTCACATTCACCACCCTGAATTGACTCTCTTCCGGGCGCTATCATG
CCATACCGCGAAAGGTTTTGCGCCATTCGATGGTGTCCGGGATCTCGACGCTCTCCCTTATGCGACTCCT
GCATTAGGAAGCAGCCCAGTAGTAGGTTGAGGCCGTTGAGCACCGCCGCCGCAAGGAATGGTGCATGCAA
GGAGATGGCGCCCAACAGTCCCCCGGCCACGGGGCCTGCCACCATACCCACGCCGAAACAAGCGCTCATG
AGCCCGAAGTGGCGAGCCCGATCTTCCCCATCGGTGATGTCGGCGATATAGGCGCCAGCAACCGCACCTG
TGGCGCCGGTGATGCCGGCCACGATGCGTCCGGCGTAGAGGATCGAGATCGATCTCGATCCCGCGAAATT
AATACGACTCACTATAGGGGAATTGTGAGCGGATAACAATTCCCCTCTAGAAATAATTTTGTTTAACTTT
AAGAAGGAGATATACATATGGTGGATCTGAAACGTTTGCGTCAGGAACCTGAAGTGTTCCATCGTGCGAT
TCGTGAGAAGGGTGTAGCACTGGACCTTGAAGCACTGTTAGCTGTCGACGAGCAGCTACACAAACAGCAG
GAAGTGATCGCAGACAAGCAGATGAGTGTCAAGGAGGACCTGGATAAAGTGGAGCCTGCTGTCATCGAGG
CCCAGAACGCTGTGAAGTCCATCAAGAAGCAGCACCTGGTGGAGGTGAGGTCCATGGCCAACCCTCCTGC
AGCTGTGAAGCTGGCTCTGGAGTCCATCGCGCTGCTGCTTGGTGAGAGCACCACGGACTGGAAGCAGATC
CGCTCCATCATCATGAGAGAGAACTTCATCCCCACCATCGTCAACTTCTCGGCTGAGGAGATCAGTGATG
CCATACGAGAGAAGATGAAGAAAAACTACATGTCCAACCCCAGTTACAACTATGAGATCGTCAACCGGGC
TTCCCTGGCTGCGGGTCCTATGGTGAAGTGGGCGATTGCACAGCTCAATTATGCAGACATGTTAAAGCGA
GTGGAGCCCCTGAGGAATGAGCTGCAGAAGCTGGAAGATGACGCCAAGGACAACCAGCAGAAGCTTGAGG
CACTTCTCCTGCAAGTTCCTCTTCCACCTTGGCCTGGAGCACCAGTTGGAGGTGAAGAAGCTAATCGTGA
AATCAAACGTGTTGGCGGTCCACCTGAATTCTCATTCCCACCTCTAGACCATGTCGCTCTGATGGAGAAA
AATGGCTGGTGGGAACCACGTATTTCTCAGGTTAGTGGAAGCCGTTCTTACGCACTGAAAGGCGACCTGG
CACTGTACGAATTAGCACTGTTACGTTTCGCTATGGACTTCATGGCTCGTCGTGGCTTTTTGCCGATGAC
CTTGCCGAGCTACGCACGTGAAAAGGCATTTCTCGGTACTGGTCACTTTCCAGCATATCGTGATCAAGTC
TGGGCTATTGCCGAAACGGATCTCTACCTGACTGGAACCGCGGAAGTGGTTCTTAATGCTTTGCATAGTG
GCGAGATCCTTCCGTATGAAGCACTGCCTCTGCGTTATGCAGGCTATGCACCGGCGTTTCGTAGTGAAGC
AGGTTCTTTTGGCAAGGACGTCCGTGGTTTAATGCGTGTGCATCAGTTCCATAAGGTCGAACAGTACGTG
CTGACTGAAGCGAGCCTTGAAGCATCAGATCGTGCGTTTCAAGAACTCCTGGAGAATGCGGAAGAGATCT
TACGTCTGCTGGAACTTCCGTATCGTCTCGTCGAAGTGGCAACAGGAGATATGGGTCCAGGTAAGTGGCG
TCAAGTGGATATCGAGGTGTATCTGCCTTCTGAAGGGCGTTATCGTGAAACGCATTCCTGTTCTGCACTG
TTGGACTGGCAAGCACGACGTGCTAATCTGCGGTACCGTGATCCAGAGGGTCGAGTTCGGTATGCCTACA
CCCTGAACAACACCGCATTAGCAACTCCCCGTATTCTGGCTATGTTACTGGAGAACCACCAACTGCAAGA
TGGTCGTGTTCGTGTTCCTCAGGCTCTGATTCCGTACATGGGCAAAGAAGTTCTGGAGCCAGGTGCTCAC
CACCACCACCACCACTAATTGATTAATACCTAGGCTGCTAAACAAAGCCCGAAAGGAAGCTGAGTTGGCT
GCTGCCACCGCTGAGCAATAACTAGCATAACCCCTTGGGGCCTCTAAACGGGTCTTGAGGGGTTTTTTGC
TGAAAGGAGGAACTATATCCGGAT
Features (pLannotate 1.2.2; 19 found; start..end, strand, type, name):
     12..467     +  rep_origin     f1 ori (sequence partly withheld): f1 bacteriophage origin of replication; arrow indicates direction of (+) strand synthesis
    494..551     +  promoter       AmpR promoter (fragment): bla
    560..1375    -  CDS            KanR: aminoglycoside phosphotransferase; aph(3')-Ia; confers resistance to kanamycin in bacteria or G418 (Geneticin®) in eukaryotes
   1497..2085    +  rep_origin     ori: high-copy-number ColE1/pMB1/pBR322/pUC origin of replication
   2271..2413    -  misc_feature   bom: basis of mobility region from pBR322
   2515..2706    -  CDS            rop: Rop protein, which maintains plasmids at low copy number; rop
   2723..3103    +  CDS            YPB1_ECOLX: Protein predicted: Swiss-Prot protein existence level 4. From Escherichia coli.
   3165..3229    -  CDS            TcR (fragment): tetracycline efflux protein; tet; confers resistance to tetracycline
   3244..3265    -  protein_bind   CAP binding site: CAP binding activates transcription in the presence of cAMP. E. coli catabolite activator protein
   3278..4360    -  CDS            lacI: lac repressor; lacI; The lac repressor binds to the lac operator to inhibit transcription in E. coli. This inhibition can be relieved by adding lactose or isopropyl-β-D-thiogalactopyranoside (IPTG).
   4361..4438    -  promoter       lacI promoter: lacI
   4446..4725    -  CDS            TcR (fragment): tetracycline efflux protein; tet; confers resistance to tetracycline
   4751..4769    +  promoter       T7 promoter: promoter for bacteriophage T7 RNA polymerase
   4770..4794    +  protein_bind   lac operator: The lac repressor binds to the lac operator to inhibit transcription in E. coli. This inhibition can be relieved by adding lactose or isopropyl-β-D-thiogalactopyranoside (IPTG). lac repressor encoded by lacI
   4809..4831    +  RBS            RBS: efficient ribosome binding site from bacteriophage T7 gene 10 (Olins and Rangwala, 1989)
   4839..6422    +  CDS            serS: SYS_THET2 - Experimental evidence at protein level: Swiss-Prot protein existence level 1. Catalyzes the attachment of serine to tRNA(Ser). Is also probably able to aminoacylate tRNA(Sec) with serine, to form the misacylated tRNA L-seryl-tRNA(Sec), which will be further converted into selenocysteinyl-tRNA(Sec). From Thermus thermophilus (strain ATCC BAA-163 / DSM 7039 / HB27).
   6429..6446    +  CDS            9xHis (fragment): 9xHis affinity tag
   6472..6515    +  CDS            SET1 (fragment): solubility-enhancement tag derived from T7 phage gene 10B
   6523..6570    +  terminator     T7 terminator: transcription terminator for bacteriophage T7 RNA polymerase
