[The description below was written by a language model from this plasmid's Addgene catalogue record and pLannotate feature annotations shown in this document.]
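Description:
SRS-MTBD(26/19)ux, dimer, no myc is a bacterial expression plasmid built on the pET42a backbone for producing a chimeric protein in which the microtubule-binding domain (MTBD) of mouse cytoplasmic dynein is fused to seryl-tRNA synthetase (SRS). The annotated open reading frame of about 1.6 kb is matched by the annotation software to Thermus thermophilus serS. The dynein-derived segment is not annotated separately, so it presumably lies within this span. The insert sits between retained NdeI and XhoI sites, and a C-terminal polyhistidine tag follows it for affinity purification. The catalogue lists an "insert size" of 6,595 bp, but this equals the length of the whole plasmid sequence rather than the insert. The record does not define the name elements. "26/19" and "ux" are left unexplained, while "dimer" and "no myc" suggest a dimeric form of the fusion that lacks a myc epitope.

Expression follows the standard pET arrangement. A T7 promoter with an adjacent lac operator and the T7 gene 10 ribosome binding site drives the fusion, and a T7 terminator lies downstream. A plasmid-borne lacI gene provides the repressor, so transcription is IPTG-inducible in hosts that supply T7 RNA polymerase. The plasmid is maintained through a pBR322-type origin with bom and rop, consistent with its low-copy listing, and is selected with kanamycin via the aph(3')-Ia gene. An f1 origin is also present. The short tetracycline-resistance, AmpR promoter and solubility-tag fragments appear to be backbone remnants. The associated publication concerns the structure and function of dynein's microtubule-binding domain, so the construct is suited to making recombinant SRS-MTBD protein for structural and microtubule-binding studies.
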