Addgene plasmid #22382: SRS-MTBD(26/19)ux, dimer, no myc
Depositing lab: Ron Vale. Depositing organization: University of California, San Francisco (UCSF). Publication: Structure and functional role of dynein's microtubule-binding domain. Carter AP, Garbarino JE, Wilson-Kubalek EM, Shipley WE, Cho C, Milligan RA, Vale RD, Gibbons IR. Science. 2008 Dec 12. 322(5908):1691-5. 10.1126/science.1164424 PubMed 19074350.
Backbone
  Vector backbone: pET42a
  Backbone manufacturer: EMD
  Vector type: Bacterial Expression
Growth in bacteria
  Bacterial resistance: Kanamycin, 50 μg/mL
  Growth temperature: 37°C
  Growth strain: DH5alpha
  Copy number: Low Copy
Gene/Insert
  Gene/Insert name: Seryl tRNA synthetase (SRS) – mouse cytoplasmic dynein microtubule binding domain (MTBD) fusion protein
  Species: M. musculus (mouse)
  Insert size (bp): 6595
  Tag / fusion protein: His (C terminal on insert)
  Cloning method: Restriction Enzyme; 5′ cloning site NdeI (not destroyed); 3′ cloning site XhoI (not destroyed)
  Sequencing primers: 5′ N/A
Terms and licenses: Academic/Nonprofit Terms; Industry Terms: Not Available to Industry
How to cite: SRS-MTBD(26/19)ux, dimer, no myc was a gift from Ron Vale (Addgene plasmid # 22382 ; http://n2t.net/addgene:22382 ; RRID:Addgene_22382)
