>Addgene plasmid #22382 | SRS-MTBD(26/19)ux, dimer, no myc | addgene partial sequence | sequence record 28318 | 22382 with T7-term
TTCGGGCTTTGTTTAGCAGCCTAGGTATTAATCAATTAGTGGTGGTGGTGGTGGTGGTGGTGCTCGAGTT
AGTGGTGGTGGTGGTGGTGAGCACCTGGCTCCAGAACTTCTTTGCCCATGTACGGAATCAGAGCCTGAGG
AACACGAACACGACCATCTTGCAGTTGGTGGTTCTCCAGTAACATAGCCAGAATACGGGGAGTTGCTAAT
GCGGTGTTGTTCAGGGTGTAGGCATACCGAACTCGACCCTCTGGATCACGGTACCGCAGATTAGCACGTC
GTGCTTGCCAGTCCAACAGTGCAGAACAGGAATGCGTTTCACGATAACGCCCTTCAGAAGGCAGATACAC
CTCGATATCCACTTGACGCCACTTACCTGGACCCATATCTCCTGTTGCCACTTCGACGAGACGATACGGA
AGTTCCAGCAGACGTAAGATCTCTTCCGCATTCTCCAGGAGTTCTTGAAACGCACGATCTGATGCTTCAA
GGCTCGCTTCAGTCAGCACGTACTGTTCGACCTTATGGAACTGATGCACACGCATTAAACCACGGACGTC
CTTGCCAAAAGAACCTGCTTCACTACGAAACGCCGGTGCATAGCCTGCATAACGCAGAGGCAGTGCTTCA
TACGGAAGGATCTCGCCACTATGCAAAGCATTAAGAACCACTTCCGCGGTTCCAGTCAGGTAGAGATCCG
TTTCGGCAATAGCCCAGACTTGATCACGATATGCTGGAAAGTGACCAGTACCGAGAAATGCCTTTTCACG
TGCGTAGCTCGGCAAGGTCATCGGCAAAAAGCCACGACGAGCCATGAAGTCCATAGCGAAACGTAACAGT
GCTAATTCGTACAGTGCCNGTCGCCTTTCAGTGCGTAAGAACGGCTTCCACTAACCTGAGAAATACGTGG
TTCCCACCAGCCATTTTTCTCCATCAGAGCGACATGGTCTAGAGGTGGGAATGA
